>Addgene plasmid #112444 | pZBTB11.2.0-gDNA | depositor full sequence | sequence record 211835 | Full Sequence
TAGAGCTAGAAATAGCAAGTTAAAATAAGGCTAGTCCGTTATCAACTTGAAAAAGTGGCACCGAGTCGGT
GCTTTTTTGTTTTAGAGCTAGAAATAGCAAGTTAAAATAAGGCTAGTCCGTTTTTAGCGCGTGCGCCAAT
TCTGCAGACAAATGGCTCTAGAGGTACCCGTTACATAACTTACGGTAAATGGCCCGCCTGGCTGACCGCC
CAACGACCCCCGCCCATTGACGTCAATAGTAACGCCAATAGGGACTTTCCATTGACGTCAATGGGTGGAG
TATTTACGGTAAACTGCCCACTTGGCAGTACATCAAGTGTATCATATGCCAAGTACGCCCCCTATTGACG
TCAATGACGGTAAATGGCCCGCCTGGCATTGTGCCCAGTACATGACCTTATGGGACTTTCCTACTTGGCA
GTACATCTACGTATTAGTCATCGCTATTACCATGGTCGAGGTGAGCCCCACGTTCTGCTTCACTCTCCCC
ATCTCCCCCCCCTCCCCACCCCCAATTTTGTATTTATTTATTTTTTAATTATTTTGTGCAGCGATGGGGG
CGGGGGGGGGGGGGGGGCGCGCGCCAGGCGGGGCGGGGCGGGGCGAGGGGCGGGGCGGGGCGAGGCGGAG
AGGTGCGGCGGCAGCCAATCAGAGCGGCGCGCTCCGAAAGTTTCCTTTTATGGCGAGGCGGCGGCGGCGG
CGGCCCTATAAAAAGCGAAGCGCGCGGCGGGCGGGAGTCGCTGCGACGCTGCCTTCGCCCCGTGCCCCGC
TCCGCCGCCGCCTCGCGCCGCCCGCCCCGGCTCTGACTGACCGCGTTACTCCCACAGGTGAGCGGGCGGG
ACGGCCCTTCTCCTCCGGGCTGTAATTAGCTGAGCAAGAGGTAAGGGTTTAAGGGATGGTTGGTTGGTGG
GGTATTAATGTTTAATTACCTGGAGCACCTGCCTGAAATCACTTTTTTTCAGGTTGGACCGGTGCCACCA
TGGACTATAAGGACCACGACGGAGACTACAAGGATCATGATATTGATTACAAAGACGATGACGATAAGAT
GGCCCCAAAGAAGAAGCGGAAGGTCGGTATCCACGGAGTCCCAGCAGCCGACAAGAAGTACAGCATCGGC
CTGGACATCGGCACCAACTCTGTGGGCTGGGCCGTGATCACCGACGAGTACAAGGTGCCCAGCAAGAAAT
TCAAGGTGCTGGGCAACACCGACCGGCACAGCATCAAGAAGAACCTGATCGGAGCCCTGCTGTTCGACAG
CGGCGAAACAGCCGAGGCCACCCGGCTGAAGAGAACCGCCAGAAGAAGATACACCAGACGGAAGAACCGG
ATCTGCTATCTGCAAGAGATCTTCAGCAACGAGATGGCCAAGGTGGACGACAGCTTCTTCCACAGACTGG
AAGAGTCCTTCCTGGTGGAAGAGGATAAGAAGCACGAGCGGCACCCCATCTTCGGCAACATCGTGGACGA
GGTGGCCTACCACGAGAAGTACCCCACCATCTACCACCTGAGAAAGAAACTGGTGGACAGCACCGACAAG
GCCGACCTGCGGCTGATCTATCTGGCCCTGGCCCACATGATCAAGTTCCGGGGCCACTTCCTGATCGAGG
GCGACCTGAACCCCGACAACAGCGACGTGGACAAGCTGTTCATCCAGCTGGTGCAGACCTACAACCAGCT
GTTCGAGGAAAACCCCATCAACGCCAGCGGCGTGGACGCCAAGGCCATCCTGTCTGCCAGACTGAGCAAG
AGCAGACGGCTGGAAAATCTGATCGCCCAGCTGCCCGGCGAGAAGAAGAATGGCCTGTTCGGAAACCTGA
TTGCCCTGAGCCTGGGCCTGACCCCCAACTTCAAGAGCAACTTCGACCTGGCCGAGGATGCCAAACTGCA
GCTGAGCAAGGACACCTACGACGACGACCTGGACAACCTGCTGGCCCAGATCGGCGACCAGTACGCCGAC
CTGTTTCTGGCCGCCAAGAACCTGTCCGACGCCATCCTGCTGAGCGACATCCTGAGAGTGAACACCGAGA
TCACCAAGGCCCCCCTGAGCGCCTCTATGATCAAGAGATACGACGAGCACCACCAGGACCTGACCCTGCT
GAAAGCTCTCGTGCGGCAGCAGCTGCCTGAGAAGTACAAAGAGATTTTCTTCGACCAGAGCAAGAACGGC
TACGCCGGCTACATTGACGGCGGAGCCAGCCAGGAAGAGTTCTACAAGTTCATCAAGCCCATCCTGGAAA
AGATGGACGGCACCGAGGAACTGCTCGTGAAGCTGAACAGAGAGGACCTGCTGCGGAAGCAGCGGACCTT
CGACAACGGCAGCATCCCCCACCAGATCCACCTGGGAGAGCTGCACGCCATTCTGCGGCGGCAGGAAGAT
TTTTACCCATTCCTGAAGGACAACCGGGAAAAGATCGAGAAGATCCTGACCTTCCGCATCCCCTACTACG
TGGGCCCTCTGGCCAGGGGAAACAGCAGATTCGCCTGGATGACCAGAAAGAGCGAGGAAACCATCACCCC
CTGGAACTTCGAGGAAGTGGTGGACAAGGGCGCTTCCGCCCAGAGCTTCATCGAGCGGATGACCAACTTC
GATAAGAACCTGCCCAACGAGAAGGTGCTGCCCAAGCACAGCCTGCTGTACGAGTACTTCACCGTGTATA
ACGAGCTGACCAAAGTGAAATACGTGACCGAGGGAATGAGAAAGCCCGCCTTCCTGAGCGGCGAGCAGAA
AAAGGCCATCGTGGACCTGCTGTTCAAGACCAACCGGAAAGTGACCGTGAAGCAGCTGAAAGAGGACTAC
TTCAAGAAAATCGAGTGCTTCGACTCCGTGGAAATCTCCGGCGTGGAAGATCGGTTCAACGCCTCCCTGG
GCACATACCACGATCTGCTGAAAATTATCAAGGACAAGGACTTCCTGGACAATGAGGAAAACGAGGACAT
TCTGGAAGATATCGTGCTGACCCTGACACTGTTTGAGGACAGAGAGATGATCGAGGAACGGCTGAAAACC
TATGCCCACCTGTTCGACGACAAAGTGATGAAGCAGCTGAAGCGGCGGAGATACACCGGCTGGGGCAGGC
TGAGCCGGAAGCTGATCAACGGCATCCGGGACAAGCAGTCCGGCAAGACAATCCTGGATTTCCTGAAGTC
CGACGGCTTCGCCAACAGAAACTTCATGCAGCTGATCCACGACGACAGCCTGACCTTTAAAGAGGACATC
CAGAAAGCCCAGGTGTCCGGCCAGGGCGATAGCCTGCACGAGCACATTGCCAATCTGGCCGGCAGCCCCG
CCATTAAGAAGGGCATCCTGCAGACAGTGAAGGTGGTGGACGAGCTCGTGAAAGTGATGGGCCGGCACAA
GCCCGAGAACATCGTGATCGAAATGGCCAGAGAGAACCAGACCACCCAGAAGGGACAGAAGAACAGCCGC
GAGAGAATGAAGCGGATCGAAGAGGGCATCAAAGAGCTGGGCAGCCAGATCCTGAAAGAACACCCCGTGG
AAAACACCCAGCTGCAGAACGAGAAGCTGTACCTGTACTACCTGCAGAATGGGCGGGATATGTACGTGGA
CCAGGAACTGGACATCAACCGGCTGTCCGACTACGATGTGGACCATATCGTGCCTCAGAGCTTTCTGAAG
GACGACTCCATCGACAACAAGGTGCTGACCAGAAGCGACAAGAACCGGGGCAAGAGCGACAACGTGCCCT
CCGAAGAGGTCGTGAAGAAGATGAAGAACTACTGGCGGCAGCTGCTGAACGCCAAGCTGATTACCCAGAG
AAAGTTCGACAATCTGACCAAGGCCGAGAGAGGCGGCCTGAGCGAACTGGATAAGGCCGGCTTCATCAAG
AGACAGCTGGTGGAAACCCGGCAGATCACAAAGCACGTGGCACAGATCCTGGACTCCCGGATGAACACTA
AGTACGACGAGAATGACAAGCTGATCCGGGAAGTGAAAGTGATCACCCTGAAGTCCAAGCTGGTGTCCGA
TTTCCGGAAGGATTTCCAGTTTTACAAAGTGCGCGAGATCAACAACTACCACCACGCCCACGACGCCTAC
CTGAACGCCGTCGTGGGAACCGCCCTGATCAAAAAGTACCCTAAGCTGGAAAGCGAGTTCGTGTACGGCG
ACTACAAGGTGTACGACGTGCGGAAGATGATCGCCAAGAGCGAGCAGGAAATCGGCAAGGCTACCGCCAA
GTACTTCTTCTACAGCAACATCATGAACTTTTTCAAGACCGAGATTACCCTGGCCAACGGCGAGATCCGG
AAGCGGCCTCTGATCGAGACAAACGGCGAAACCGGGGAGATCGTGTGGGATAAGGGCCGGGATTTTGCCA
CCGTGCGGAAAGTGCTGAGCATGCCCCAAGTGAATATCGTGAAAAAGACCGAGGTGCAGACAGGCGGCTT
CAGCAAAGAGTCTATCCTGCCCAAGAGGAACAGCGATAAGCTGATCGCCAGAAAGAAGGACTGGGACCCT
AAGAAGTACGGCGGCTTCGACAGCCCCACCGTGGCCTATTCTGTGCTGGTGGTGGCCAAAGTGGAAAAGG
GCAAGTCCAAGAAACTGAAGAGTGTGAAAGAGCTGCTGGGGATCACCATCATGGAAAGAAGCAGCTTCGA
GAAGAATCCCATCGACTTTCTGGAAGCCAAGGGCTACAAAGAAGTGAAAAAGGACCTGATCATCAAGCTG
CCTAAGTACTCCCTGTTCGAGCTGGAAAACGGCCGGAAGAGAATGCTGGCCTCTGCCGGCGAACTGCAGA
AGGGAAACGAACTGGCCCTGCCCTCCAAATATGTGAACTTCCTGTACCTGGCCAGCCACTATGAGAAGCT
GAAGGGCTCCCCCGAGGATAATGAGCAGAAACAGCTGTTTGTGGAACAGCACAAGCACTACCTGGACGAG
ATCATCGAGCAGATCAGCGAGTTCTCCAAGAGAGTGATCCTGGCCGACGCTAATCTGGACAAAGTGCTGT
CCGCCTACAACAAGCACCGGGATAAGCCCATCAGAGAGCAGGCCGAGAATATCATCCACCTGTTTACCCT
GACCAATCTGGGAGCCCCTGCCGCCTTCAAGTACTTTGACACCACCATCGACCGGAAGAGGTACACCAGC
ACCAAAGAGGTGCTGGACGCCACCCTGATCCACCAGAGCATCACCGGCCTGTACGAGACACGGATCGACC
TGTCTCAGCTGGGAGGCGACAAAAGGCCGGCGGCCACGAAAAAGGCCGGCCAGGCAAAAAAGAAAAAGTA
AGAATTCCTAGAGCTCGCTGATCAGCCTCGACTGTGCCTTCTAGTTGCCAGCCATCTGTTGTTTGCCCCT
CCCCCGTGCCTTCCTTGACCCTGGAAGGTGCCACTCCCACTGTCCTTTCCTAATAAAATGAGGAAATTGC
ATCGCATTGTCTGAGTAGGTGTCATTCTATTCTGGGGGGTGGGGTGGGGCAGGACAGCAAGGGGGAGGAT
TGGGAAGAGAATAGCAGGCATGCTGGGGAGCGGCCGCAGGAACCCCTAGTGATGGAGTTGGCCACTCCCT
CTCTGCGCGCTCGCTCGCTCACTGAGGCCGGGCGACCAAAGGTCGCCCGACGCCCGGGCTTTGCCCGGGC
GGCCTCAGTGAGCGAGCGAGCGCGCAGCTGCCTGCAGGGGCGCCTGATGCGGTATTTTCTCCTTACGCAT
CTGTGCGGTATTTCACACCGCATA
[142 nt withheld, positions 5695-5836]
C
[141 nt withheld, positions 5838-5978]
CCTTTGACGTTGGAGTCCACGTTCTTT
[37 nt withheld, positions 6006-6042]
ACCCTATCTCGGGCTATTCTTTTGATTTATAAGGGATTTTGCCGATTTCGGCCTATTGGTTAAAAAATGA
GCTGATTTAACAAAAATTTAACGCGAATTTTAACAAAATATTAACGTTTACAATTTTATGGTGCACTCTC
AGTACAATCTGCTCTGATGCCGCATAGTTAAGCCAGCCCCGACACCCGCCAACACCCGCTGACGCGCCCT
GACGGGCTTGTCTGCTCCCGGCATCCGCTTACAGACAAGCTGTGACCGTCTCCGGGAGCTGCATGTGTCA
GAGGTTTTCACCGTCATCACCGAAACGCGCGAGACGAAAGGGCCTCGTGATACGCCTATTTTTATAGGTT
AATGTCATGATAATAATGGTTTCTTAGACGTCAGGTGGCACTTTTCGGGGAAATGTGCGCGGAACCCCTA
TTTGTTTATTTTTCTAAATACATTCAAATATGTATCCGCTCATGAGACAATAACCCTGATAAATGCTTCA
ATAATATTGAAAAAGGAAGAGTATGAGTATTCAACATTTCCGTGTCGCCCTTATTCCCTTTTTTGCGGCA
TTTTGCCTTCCTGTTTTTGCTCACCCAGAAACGCTGGTGAAAGTAAAAGATGCTGAAGATCAGTTGGGTG
CACGAGTGGGTTACATCGAACTGGATCTCAACAGCGGTAAGATCCTTGAGAGTTTTCGCCCCGAAGAACG
TTTTCCAATGATGAGCACTTTTAAAGTTCTGCTATGTGGCGCGGTATTATCCCGTATTGACGCCGGGCAA
GAGCAACTCGGTCGCCGCATACACTATTCTCAGAATGACTTGGTTGAGTACTCACCAGTCACAGAAAAGC
ATCTTACGGATGGCATGACAGTAAGAGAATTATGCAGTGCTGCCATAACCATGAGTGATAACACTGCGGC
CAACTTACTTCTGACAACGATCGGAGGACCGAAGGAGCTAACCGCTTTTTTGCACAACATGGGGGATCAT
GTAACTCGCCTTGATCGTTGGGAACCGGAGCTGAATGAAGCCATACCAAACGACGAGCGTGACACCACGA
TGCCTGTAGCAATGGCAACAACGTTGCGCAAACTATTAACTGGCGAACTACTTACTCTAGCTTCCCGGCA
ACAATTAATAGACTGGATGGAGGCGGATAAAGTTGCAGGACCACTTCTGCGCTCGGCCCTTCCGGCTGGC
TGGTTTATTGCTGATAAATCTGGAGCCGGTGAGCGTGGAAGCCGCGGTATCATTGCAGCACTGGGGCCAG
ATGGTAAGCCCTCCCGTATCGTAGTTATCTACACGACGGGGAGTCAGGCAACTATGGATGAACGAAATAG
ACAGATCGCTGAGATAGGTGCCTCACTGATTAAGCATTGGTAACTGTCAGACCAAGTTTACTCATATATA
CTTTAGATTGATTTAAAACTTCATTTTTAATTTAAAAGGATCTAGGTGAAGATCCTTTTTGATAATCTCA
TGACCAAAATCCCTTAACGTGAGTTTTCGTTCCACTGAGCGTCAGACCCCGTAGAAAAGATCAAAGGATC
TTCTTGAGATCCTTTTTTTCTGCGCGTAATCTGCTGCTTGCAAACAAAAAAACCACCGCTACCAGCGGTG
GTTTGTTTGCCGGATCAAGAGCTACCAACTCTTTTTCCGAAGGTAACTGGCTTCAGCAGAGCGCAGATAC
CAAATACTGTCCTTCTAGTGTAGCCGTAGTTAGGCCACCACTTCAAGAACTCTGTAGCACCGCCTACATA
CCTCGCTCTGCTAATCCTGTTACCAGTGGCTGCTGCCAGTGGCGATAAGTCGTGTCTTACCGGGTTGGAC
TCAAGACGATAGTTACCGGATAAGGCGCAGCGGTCGGGCTGAACGGGGGGTTCGTGCACACAGCCCAGCT
TGGAGCGAACGACCTACACCGAACTGAGATACCTACAGCGTGAGCTATGAGAAAGCGCCACGCTTCCCGA
AGGGAGAAAGGCGGACAGGTATCCGGTAAGCGGCAGGGTCGGAACAGGAGAGCGCACGAGGGAGCTTCCA
GGGGGAAACGCCTGGTATCTTTATAGTCCTGTCGGGTTTCGCCACCTCTGACTTGAGCGTCGATTTTTGT
GATGCTCGTCAGGGGGGCGGAGCCTATGGAAAAACGCCAGCAACGCGGCCTTTTTACGGTTCCTGGCCTT
TTGCTGGCCTTTTGCTCACATGTGAGGGCCTATTTCCCATGATTCCTTCATATTTGCATATACGATACAA
GGCTGTTAGAGAGATAATTGGAATTAATTTGACTGTAAACACAAAGATATTAGTACAAAATACGTGACGT
AGAAAGTAATAATTTCTTGGGTAGTTTGCAGTTTTAAAATTATGTTTTAAAATGGACTATCATATGCTTA
CCGTAACTTGAAAGTATTTCGATTTCTTGGCTTTATATATCTTGTGGAAAGGACGAAACACCATTCTGTG
TGACTGTCTGCTGTTT
Features (pLannotate 1.2.2; 18 found; start..end, strand, type, name):
     79..122     +  misc_RNA       gRNA scaffold (fragment): guide RNA scaffold for the Streptococcus pyogenes CRISPR/Cas9 system
    169..454     +  enhancer       CMV enhancer: human cytomegalovirus immediate early enhancer; contains an 18-bp deletion relative to the standard CMV enhancer
    456..733     +  promoter       chicken β-actin promoter: No description available
    734..962     +  intron         hybrid intron: hybrid between chicken β-actin (CBA) and minute virus of mice (MMV) introns (Gray et al., 2011)
   1100..2701    +  CDS            Cas9(N): N-terminal portion of Streptococcus pyogenes Cas9 (Zetsche et al., 2015)
   2702..5200    +  CDS            Cas9(C): C-terminal portion of Streptococcus pyogenes Cas9 (Zetsche et al., 2015)
   5201..5248    +  CDS            nucleoplasmin NLS: bipartite nuclear localization signal from nucleoplasmin
   5282..5393    +  polyA_signal   bGH poly(A) signal: bovine growth hormone polyadenylation signal
   5498..5638    +  repeat_region  AAV2 ITR: inverted terminal repeat of adeno-associated virus serotype 2 inverted
   5643..5694    -  misc_feature   bom (fragment): basis of mobility region from pBR322
   5713..6093    +  rep_origin     M13 ori (sequence partly withheld): M13 bacteriophage origin of replication; arrow indicates direction of (+) strand synthesis
   6169..6218    -  misc_feature   bom (fragment): basis of mobility region from pBR322
   6320..6355    -  CDS            rop (fragment): Rop protein, which maintains plasmids at low copy number; rop
   6450..6554    +  promoter       AmpR promoter: bla
   6555..7415    +  CDS            AmpR: β-lactamase; bla; confers resistance to ampicillin, carbenicillin, and related antibiotics
   7586..8174    +  rep_origin     ori: high-copy-number ColE1/pMB1/pBR322/pUC origin of replication
   8236..8476    +  promoter       U6 promoter: RNA polymerase III promoter for human U6 snRNA
   8505..72      +  misc_RNA       gRNA scaffold (across the origin): guide RNA scaffold for the Streptococcus pyogenes CRISPR/Cas9 system
