>Addgene plasmid #112444 | pZBTB11.2.0-gDNA | addgene full sequence | sequence record 241253 | Addgene NGS Result
GAGGGCCTATTTCCCATGATTCCTTCATATTTGCATATACGATACAAGGCTGTTAGAGAGATAATTGGAA
TTAATTTGACTGTAAACACAAAGATATTAGTACAAAATACGTGACGTAGAAAGTAATAATTTCTTGGGTA
GTTTGCAGTTTTAAAATTATGTTTTAAAATGGACTATCATATGCTTACCGTAACTTGAAAGTATTTCGAT
TTCTTGGCTTTATATATCTTGTGGAAAGGACGAAACACCGAGGTAGCACATATTTCAGGGTTTTAGAGCT
AGAAATAGCAAGTTAAAATAAGGCTAGTCCGTTATCAACTTGAAAAAGTGGCACCGAGTCGGTGCTTTTT
TGTTTTAGAGCTAGAAATAGCAAGTTAAAATAAGGCTAGTCCGTTTTTAGCGCGTGCGCCAATTCTGCAG
ACAAATGGCTCTAGAGGTACCCGTTACATAACTTACGGTAAATGGCCCGCCTGGCTGACCGCCCAACGAC
CCCCGCCCATTGACGTCAATAGTAACGCCAATAGGGACTTTCCATTGACGTCAATGGGTGGAGTATTTAC
GGTAAACTGCCCACTTGGCAGTACATCAAGTGTATCATATGCCAAGTACGCCCCCTATTGACGTCAATGA
CGGTAAATGGCCCGCCTGGCATTGTGCCCAGTACATGACCTTATGGGACTTTCCTACTTGGCAGTACATC
TACGTATTAGTCATCGCTATTACCATGGTCGAGGTGAGCCCCACGTTCTGCTTCACTCTCCCCATCTCCC
CCCCCTCCCCACCCCCAATTTTGTATTTATTTATTTTTTAATTATTTTGTGCAGCGATGGGGGCGGGGGG
GGGGGGGGGGCGCGCGCCAGGCGGGGGGGGGGGGGGGGGGGGGGGGGGGGGGGGGGGGCGGGGGGGGGCG
GCGGCAGCCAATCAGAGCGGCGCGCTCCGAAAGTTTCCTTTTATGGCGAGGCGGCGGCGGCGGCGGCCCT
ATAAAAAGCGAAGCGCGCGGCGGGCGGGAGTCGCTGCGCGCTGCCTTCGCCCCGTGCCCCGCTCCGCCGC
CGCCTCGCGCCGCCCGCCCCGGCTCTGACTGACCGCGTTACTCCCACAGGTGAGCGGGCGGGACGGCCCT
TCTCCTCCGGGCTGTAATTAGCTGAGCAAGAGGTAAGGGTTTAAGGGATGGTTGGTTGGTGGGGTATTAA
TGTTTAATTACCTGGAGCACCTGCCTGAAATCACTTTTTTTCAGGTTGGACCGGTGCCACCATGGACTAT
AAGGACCACGACGGAGACTACAAGGATCATGATATTGATTACAAAGACGATGACGATAAGATGGCCCCAA
AGAAGAAGCGGAAGGTCGGTATCCACGGAGTCCCAGCAGCCGACAAGAAGTACAGCATCGGCCTGGACAT
CGGCACCAACTCTGTGGGCTGGGCCGTGATCACCGACGAGTACAAGGTGCCCAGCAAGAAATTCAAGGTG
CTGGGCAACACCGACCGGCACAGCATCAAGAAGAACCTGATCGGAGCCCTGCTGTTCGACAGCGGCGAAA
CAGCCGAGGCCACCCGGCTGAAGAGAACCGCCAGAAGAAGATACACCAGACGGAAGAACCGGATCTGCTA
TCTGCAAGAGATCTTCAGCAACGAGATGGCCAAGGTGGACGACAGCTTCTTCCACAGACTGGAAGAGTCC
TTCCTGGTGGAAGAGGATAAGAAGCACGAGCGGCACCCCATCTTCGGCAACATCGTGGACGAGGTGGCCT
ACCACGAGAAGTACCCCACCATCTACCACCTGAGAAAGAAACTGGTGGACAGCACCGACAAGGCCGACCT
GCGGCTGATCTATCTGGCCCTGGCCCACATGATCAAGTTCCGGGGCCACTTCCTGATCGAGGGCGACCTG
AACCCCGACAACAGCGACGTGGACAAGCTGTTCATCCAGCTGGTGCAGACCTACAACCAGCTGTTCGAGG
AAAACCCCATCAACGCCAGCGGCGTGGACGCCAAGGCCATCCTGTCTGCCAGACTGAGCAAGAGCAGACG
GCTGGAAAATCTGATCGCCCAGCTGCCCGGCGAGAAGAAGAATGGCCTGTTCGGAAACCTGATTGCCCTG
AGCCTGGGCCTGACCCCCAACTTCAAGAGCAACTTCGACCTGGCCGAGGATGCCAAACTGCAGCTGAGCA
AGGACACCTACGACGACGACCTGGACAACCTGCTGGCCCAGATCGGCGACCAGTACGCCGACCTGTTTCT
GGCCGCCAAGAACCTGTCCGACGCCATCCTGCTGAGCGACATCCTGAGAGTGAACACCGAGATCACCAAG
GCCCCCCTGAGCGCCTCTATGATCAAGAGATACGACGAGCACCACCAGGACCTGACCCTGCTGAAAGCTC
TCGTGCGGCAGCAGCTGCCTGAGAAGTACAAAGAGATTTTCTTCGACCAGAGCAAGAACGGCTACGCCGG
CTACATTGACGGCGGAGCCAGCCAGGAAGAGTTCTACAAGTTCATCAAGCCCATCCTGGAAAAGATGGAC
GGCACCGAGGAACTGCTCGTGAAGCTGAACAGAGAGGACCTGCTGCGGAAGCAGCGGACCTTCGACAACG
GCAGCATCCCCCACCAGATCCACCTGGGAGAGCTGCACGCCATTCTGCGGCGGCAGGAAGATTTTTACCC
ATTCCTGAAGGACAACCGGGAAAAGATCGAGAAGATCCTGACCTTCCGCATCCCCTACTACGTGGGCCCT
CTGGCCAGGGGAAACAGCAGATTCGCCTGGATGACCAGAAAGAGCGAGGAAACCATCACCCCCTGGAACT
TCGAGGAAGTGGTGGACAAGGGCGCTTCCGCCCAGAGCTTCATCGAGCGGATGACCAACTTCGATAAGAA
CCTGCCCAACGAGAAGGTGCTGCCCAAGCACAGCCTGCTGTACGAGTACTTCACCGTGTATAACGAGCTG
ACCAAAGTGAAATACGTGACCGAGGGAATGAGAAAGCCCGCCTTCCTGAGCGGCGAGCAGAAAAAGGCCA
TCGTGGACCTGCTGTTCAAGACCAACCGGAAAGTGACCGTGAAGCAGCTGAAAGAGGACTACTTCAAGAA
AATCGAGTGCTTCGACTCCGTGGAAATCTCCGGCGTGGAAGATCGGTTCAACGCCTCCCTGGGCACATAC
CACGATCTGCTGAAAATTATCAAGGACAAGGACTTCCTGGACAATGAGGAAAACGAGGACATTCTGGAAG
ATATCGTGCTGACCCTGACACTGTTTGAGGACAGAGAGATGATCGAGGAACGGCTGAAAACCTATGCCCA
CCTGTTCGACGACAAAGTGATGAAGCAGCTGAAGCGGCGGAGATACACCGGCTGGGGCAGGCTGAGCCGG
AAGCTGATCAACGGCATCCGGGACAAGCAGTCCGGCAAGACAATCCTGGATTTCCTGAAGTCCGACGGCT
TCGCCAACAGAAACTTCATGCAGCTGATCCACGACGACAGCCTGACCTTTAAAGAGGACATCCAGAAAGC
CCAGGTGTCCGGCCAGGGCGATAGCCTGCACGAGCACATTGCCAATCTGGCCGGCAGCCCCGCCATTAAG
AAGGGCATCCTGCAGACAGTGAAGGTGGTGGACGAGCTCGTGAAAGTGATGGGCCGGCACAAGCCCGAGA
ACATCGTGATCGAAATGGCCAGAGAGAACCAGACCACCCAGAAGGGACAGAAGAACAGCCGCGAGAGAAT
GAAGCGGATCGAAGAGGGCATCAAAGAGCTGGGCAGCCAGATCCTGAAAGAACACCCCGTGGAAAACACC
CAGCTGCAGAACGAGAAGCTGTACCTGTACTACCTGCAGAATGGGCGGGATATGTACGTGGACCAGGAAC
TGGACATCAACCGGCTGTCCGACTACGATGTGGACCATATCGTGCCTCAGAGCTTTCTGAAGGACGACTC
CATCGACAACAAGGTGCTGACCAGAAGCGACAAGAACCGGGGCAAGAGCGACAACGTGCCCTCCGAAGAG
GTCGTGAAGAAGATGAAGAACTACTGGCGGCAGCTGCTGAACGCCAAGCTGATTACCCAGAGAAAGTTCG
ACAATCTGACCAAGGCCGAGAGAGGCGGCCTGAGCGAACTGGATAAGGCCGGCTTCATCAAGAGACAGCT
GGTGGAAACCCGGCAGATCACAAAGCACGTGGCACAGATCCTGGACTCCCGGATGAACACTAAGTACGAC
GAGAATGACAAGCTGATCCGGGAAGTGAAAGTGATCACCCTGAAGTCCAAGCTGGTGTCCGATTTCCGGA
AGGATTTCCAGTTTTACAAAGTGCGCGAGATCAACAACTACCACCACGCCCACGACGCCTACCTGAACGC
CGTCGTGGGAACCGCCCTGATCAAAAAGTACCCTAAGCTGGAAAGCGAGTTCGTGTACGGCGACTACAAG
GTGTACGACGTGCGGAAGATGATCGCCAAGAGCGAGCAGGAAATCGGCAAGGCTACCGCCAAGTACTTCT
TCTACAGCAACATCATGAACTTTTTCAAGACCGAGATTACCCTGGCCAACGGCGAGATCCGGAAGCGGCC
TCTGATCGAGACAAACGGCGAAACCGGGGAGATCGTGTGGGATAAGGGCCGGGATTTTGCCACCGTGCGG
AAAGTGCTGAGCATGCCCCAAGTGAATATCGTGAAAAAGACCGAGGTGCAGACAGGCGGCTTCAGCAAAG
AGTCTATCCTGCCCAAGAGGAACAGCGATAAGCTGATCGCCAGAAAGAAGGACTGGGACCCTAAGAAGTA
CGGCGGCTTCGACAGCCCCACCGTGGCCTATTCTGTGCTGGTGGTGGCCAAAGTGGAAAAGGGCAAGTCC
AAGAAACTGAAGAGTGTGAAAGAGCTGCTGGGGATCACCATCATGGAAAGAAGCAGCTTCGAGAAGAATC
CCATCGACTTTCTGGAAGCCAAGGGCTACAAAGAAGTGAAAAAGGACCTGATCATCAAGCTGCCTAAGTA
CTCCCTGTTCGAGCTGGAAAACGGCCGGAAGAGAATGCTGGCCTCTGCCGGCGAACTGCAGAAGGGAAAC
GAACTGGCCCTGCCCTCCAAATATGTGAACTTCCTGTACCTGGCCAGCCACTATGAGAAGCTGAAGGGCT
CCCCCGAGGATAATGAGCAGAAACAGCTGTTTGTGGAACAGCACAAGCACTACCTGGACGAGATCATCGA
GCAGATCAGCGAGTTCTCCAAGAGAGTGATCCTGGCCGACGCTAATCTGGACAAAGTGCTGTCCGCCTAC
AACAAGCACCGGGATAAGCCCATCAGAGAGCAGGCCGAGAATATCATCCACCTGTTTACCCTGACCAATC
TGGGAGCCCCTGCCGCCTTCAAGTACTTTGACACCACCATCGACCGGAAGAGGTACACCAGCACCAAAGA
GGTGCTGGACGCCACCCTGATCCACCAGAGCATCACCGGCCTGTACGAGACACGGATCGACCTGTCTCAG
CTGGGAGGCGACAAAAGGCCGGCGGCCACGAAAAAGGCCGGCCAGGCAAAAAAGAAAAAGTAAGAATTCC
TAGAGCTCGCTGATCAGCCTCGACTGTGCCTTCTAGTTGCCAGCCATCTGTTGTTTGCCCCTCCCCCGTG
CCTTCCTTGACCCTGGAAGGTGCCACTCCCACTGTCCTTTCCTAATAAAATGAGGAAATTGCATCGCATT
GTCTGAGTAGGTGTCATTCTATTCTGGGGGGTGGGGTGGGGCAGGACAGCAAGGGGGAGGATTGGGAAGA
GAATAGCAGGCATGCTGGGGAGCGGCCGCAGGAACCCCTAGTGATGGAGTTGGCCACTCCCTCTCTGCGC
GCTCGCTCGCTCACTGAGGCCGGGCGACCAAAGGTCGCCCGACGCCCGGGCTTTGCCCGGGCGGCCTCAG
TGAGCGAGCGAGCGCGCAGCTGCCTGCAGGGGCGCCTGATGCGGTATTTTCTCCTTACGCATCTGTGCGG
TATTTCACACCGCATA
[95 nt withheld, positions 5967-6061]
T
[46 nt withheld, positions 6063-6108]
C
[141 nt withheld, positions 6110-6250]
CCTTTGACGTTGGAGTCCACGTTCTTT
[37 nt withheld, positions 6278-6314]
ACTCTATCTCGGGCTATTCTTTTGATTTATAAGGGATTTTGCCGATTTCGGTCTATTGGTTAAAAAATGA
GCTGATTTAACAAAAATTTAACGCGAATTTTAACAAAATATTAACGTTTACAATTTTATGGTGCACTCTC
AGTACAATCTGCTCTGATGCCGCATAGTTAAGCCAGCCCCGACACCCGCCAACACCCGCTGACGCGCCCT
GACGGGCTTGTCTGCTCCCGGCATCCGCTTACAGACAAGCTGTGACCGTCTCCGGGAGCTGCATGTGTCA
GAGGTTTTCACCGTCATCACCGAAACGCGCGAGACGAAAGGGCCTCGTGATACGCCTATTTTTATAGGTT
AATGTCATGATAATAATGGTTTCTTAGACGTCAGGTGGCACTTTTCGGGGAAATGTGCGCGGAACCCCTA
TTTGTTTATTTTTCTAAATACATTCAAATATGTATCCGCTCATGAGACAATAACCCTGATAAATGCTTCA
ATAATATTGAAAAAGGAAGAGTATGAGTATTCAACATTTCCGTGTCGCCCTTATTCCCTTTTTTGCGGCA
TTTTGCCTTCCTGTTTTTGCTCACCCAGAAACGCTGGTGAAAGTAAAAGATGCTGAAGATCAGTTGGGTG
CACGAGTGGGTTACATCGAACTGGATCTCAACAGCGGTAAGATCCTTGAGAGTTTTCGCCCCGAAGAACG
TTTTCCAATGATGAGCACTTTTAAAGTTCTGCTATGTGGCGCGGTATTATCCCGTATTGACGCCGGGCAA
GAGCAACTCGGTCGCCGCATACACTATTCTCAGAATGACTTGGTTGAGTACTCACCAGTCACAGAAAAGC
ATCTTACGGATGGCATGACAGTAAGAGAATTATGCAGTGCTGCCATAACCATGAGTGATAACACTGCGGC
CAACTTACTTCTGACAACGATCGGAGGACCGAAGGAGCTAACCGCTTTTTTGCACAACATGGGGGATCAT
GTAACTCGCCTTGATCGTTGGGAACCGGAGCTGAATGAAGCCATACCAAACGACGAGCGTGACACCACGA
TGCCTGTAGCAATGGCAACAACGTTGCGCAAACTATTAACTGGCGAACTACTTACTCTAGCTTCCCGGCA
ACAATTAATAGACTGGATGGAGGCGGATAAAGTTGCAGGACCACTTCTGCGCTCGGCCCTTCCGGCTGGC
TGGTTTATTGCTGATAAATCTGGAGCCGGTGAGCGTGGAAGCCGCGGTATCATTGCAGCACTGGGGCCAG
ATGGTAAGCCCTCCCGTATCGTAGTTATCTACACGACGGGGAGTCAGGCAACTATGGATGAACGAAATAG
ACAGATCGCTGAGATAGGTGCCTCACTGATTAAGCATTGGTAACTGTCAGACCAAGTTTACTCATATATA
CTTTAGATTGATTTAAAACTTCATTTTTAATTTAAAAGGATCTAGGTGAAGATCCTTTTTGATAATCTCA
TGACCAAAATCCCTTAACGTGAGTTTTCGTTCCACTGAGCGTCAGACCCCGTAGAAAAGATCAAAGGATC
TTCTTGAGATCCTTTTTTTCTGCGCGTAATCTGCTGCTTGCAAACAAAAAAACCACCGCTACCAGCGGTG
GTTTGTTTGCCGGATCAAGAGCTACCAACTCTTTTTCCGAAGGTAACTGGCTTCAGCAGAGCGCAGATAC
CAAATACTGTTCTTCTAGTGTAGCCGTAGTTAGGCCACCACTTCAAGAACTCTGTAGCACCGCCTACATA
CCTCGCTCTGCTAATCCTGTTACCAGTGGCTGCTGCCAGTGGCGATAAGTCGTGTCTTACCGGGTTGGAC
TCAAGACGATAGTTACCGGATAAGGCGCAGCGGTCGGGCTGAACGGGGGGTTCGTGCACACAGCCCAGCT
TGGAGCGAACGACCTACACCGAACTGAGATACCTACAGCGTGAGCTATGAGAAAGCGCCACGCTTCCCGA
AGGGAGAAAGGCGGACAGGTATCCGGTAAGCGGCAGGGTCGGAACAGGAGAGCGCACGAGGGAGCTTCCA
GGGGGAAACGCCTGGTATCTTTATAGTCCTGTCGGGTTTCGCCACCTCTGACTTGAGCGTCGATTTTTGT
GATGCTCGTCAGGGGGGCGGAGCCTATGGAAAAACGCCAGCAACGCGGCCTTTTTACGGTTCCTGGCCTT
TTGCTGGCCTTTTGCTCACATGT
Features (pLannotate 1.2.2; 18 found; start..end, strand, type, name):
      1..241     +  promoter       U6 promoter: RNA polymerase III promoter for human U6 snRNA
    270..345     +  misc_RNA       gRNA scaffold: guide RNA scaffold for the Streptococcus pyogenes CRISPR/Cas9 system
    352..395     +  misc_RNA       gRNA scaffold (fragment): guide RNA scaffold for the Streptococcus pyogenes CRISPR/Cas9 system
    442..727     +  enhancer       CMV enhancer: human cytomegalovirus immediate early enhancer; contains an 18-bp deletion relative to the standard CMV enhancer
    729..1006    +  promoter       chicken β-actin promoter: No description available
   1007..1234    +  intron         hybrid intron: hybrid between chicken β-actin (CBA) and minute virus of mice (MMV) introns (Gray et al., 2011)
   1372..2973    +  CDS            Cas9(N): N-terminal portion of Streptococcus pyogenes Cas9 (Zetsche et al., 2015)
   2974..5472    +  CDS            Cas9(C): C-terminal portion of Streptococcus pyogenes Cas9 (Zetsche et al., 2015)
   5473..5520    +  CDS            nucleoplasmin NLS: bipartite nuclear localization signal from nucleoplasmin
   5554..5665    +  polyA_signal   bGH poly(A) signal: bovine growth hormone polyadenylation signal
   5770..5910    +  repeat_region  AAV2 ITR: inverted terminal repeat of adeno-associated virus serotype 2 inverted
   5915..5966    -  misc_feature   bom (fragment): basis of mobility region from pBR322
   5985..6440    +  rep_origin     f1 ori (sequence partly withheld): f1 bacteriophage origin of replication; arrow indicates direction of (+) strand synthesis
   6441..6490    -  misc_feature   bom (fragment): basis of mobility region from pBR322
   6592..6627    -  CDS            rop (fragment): Rop protein, which maintains plasmids at low copy number; rop
   6722..6826    +  promoter       AmpR promoter: bla
   6827..7687    +  CDS            AmpR: β-lactamase; bla; confers resistance to ampicillin, carbenicillin, and related antibiotics
   7858..8446    +  rep_origin     ori: high-copy-number ColE1/pMB1/pBR322/pUC origin of replication
