[The description below was written by a language model from this plasmid's Addgene catalogue record and pLannotate feature annotations shown in this document.]
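Description:
pZBTB11.2.0-gDNA is a mammalian CRISPR expression plasmid built on the pX330 backbone, designed to deliver both Streptococcus pyogenes Cas9 and a single guide RNA directed against the human transcription factor gene ZBTB11. It is propagated in E. coli as a high-copy plasmid through a ColE1/pUC-type origin and selected with ampicillin via the β-lactamase gene. An f1/M13 phage origin is also present, along with small bom and rop fragments that are backbone remnants. The record includes two full-sequence versions, one from the depositor and one from repository sequencing. They differ by a single nucleotide in length and in their numbering start point, but show the same set and order of features.

The 20-nucleotide ZBTB11 target sequence was inserted between the human U6 RNA polymerase III promoter and the S. pyogenes gRNA scaffold using BbsI sites that were destroyed in cloning. The PAM is not part of the plasmid. A second, partial scaffold fragment is annotated just downstream. Cas9 is expressed from a separate Pol II cassette composed of a CMV enhancer, chicken β-actin promoter and hybrid intron. The coding sequence is annotated as adjoining N- and C-terminal portions that together form one continuous reading frame, followed by a C-terminal nucleoplasmin nuclear localization signal and a bovine growth hormone polyadenylation signal. A single AAV2 inverted terminal repeat lies after the polyA signal, but with only one annotated the plasmid is not evidently configured as an AAV packaging vector.

The plasmid is intended for transfection into human cells to cut the ZBTB11 locus. The depositor notes that it should be used with a companion donor plasmid, pZBTB11-donor, which implies homology-directed modification of the locus, although the record does not state what that modification is.
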