Addgene plasmid #112444: pZBTB11.2.0-gDNA
Purpose: CRISPR plasmid for expression of Cas9 and gRNA targeting human transcription factor ZBTB11
Depositing lab: Kevin White. Depositing organization: University of Chicago.
Backbone
  Vector backbone: pX330
  Backbone manufacturer: Zhang lab (Addgene plasmid ID: 42230)
  Vector type: Mammalian Expression, CRISPR
Growth in bacteria
  Bacterial resistance: Ampicillin, 100 μg/mL
  Growth temperature: 37°C
  Growth strain: DH5alpha
  Copy number: High Copy
Gene/Insert
  Gene/Insert name: ZBTB11
  gRNA/shRNA sequence: ATTCTGTGTGACTGTCTGCT TGG
  Species: H. sapiens (human)
  Entrez Gene: ZBTB11 (a.k.a. ZNF913, FLJ13426, MGC133303, ZNF-U69274)
  Cloning method: Restriction Enzyme; 5′ cloning site BbsI (destroyed during cloning); 3′ cloning site BbsI (destroyed during cloning)
  Sequencing primers: 5′ hU6-F (5'-GAGGGCCTATTTCCCATGATT-3')
Terms and licenses: Academic/Nonprofit Terms; Industry Terms: Not Available to Industry
Depositor comments: gRNA sequence listed includes 20 nucleotide target sequence, followed by the uncloned PAM sequence. The PAM sequence is not present in the plasmid. Use with plasmid pZBTB11-donor.
How to cite: pZBTB11.2.0-gDNA was a gift from Kevin White (Addgene plasmid # 112444)
